>Addgene plasmid #102846 | STAGR_SAMScaffold_h7SK | addgene full sequence | sequence record 201873 | Addgene NGS Result
TTATCCGGTAACTATCGTCTTGAGTCCAACCCGGTAAGACACGACTTATCGCCACTGGCAGCAGCCACTG
GTAACAGGATTAGCAGAGCGAGGTATGTAGGCGGTGCTACAGAGTTCTTGAAGTGGTGGCCTAACTACGG
CTACACTAGAAGAACAGTATTTGGTATCTGCGCTCTGCTGAAGCCAGTTACCTTCGGAAAAAGAGTTGGT
AGCTCTTGATCCGGCAAACAAACCACCGCTGGTAGCGGTGGTTTTTTTGTTTGCAAGCAGCAGATTACGC
GCAGAAAAAAAGGATCTCAAGAAGATCCTTTGATCTTTTCTACGGGGTCTGACGCTCAGTGGAACGAAAA
CTCACGTTAAGGGATTTTGGTCATGAGATTATCAAAAAGGATCTTCACCTAGATCCTTTTAAATTAAAAA
TGAAGTTTTAAATCAATCTAAAGTATATATGAGTAAACTTGGTCTGACAGTTATTAGAAAAATTCATCCA
GCAGACGATAAAACGCAATACGCTGGCTATCCGGTGCCGCAATGCCATACAGCACCAGAAAACGATCCGC
CCATTCGCCGCCCAGTTCTTCCGCAATATCACGGGTGGCCAGCGCAATATCCTGATAACGATCCGCCACG
CCCAGACGGCCGCAATCAATAAAGCCGCTAAAACGGCCATTTTCCACCATAATGTTCGGCAGGCACGCAT
CACCATGGGTCACCACCAGATCTTCGCCATCCGGCATGCTCGCTTTCAGACGCGCAAACAGCTCTGCCGG
TGCCAGGCCCTGATGTTCTTCATCCAGATCATCCTGATCCACCAGGCCCGCTTCCATACGGGTACGCGCA
CGTTCAATACGATGTTTCGCCTGATGATCAAACGGACAGGTCGCCGGGTCCAGGGTATGCAGACGACGCA
TGGCATCCGCCATAATGCTCACTTTTTCTGCCGGCGCCAGATGGCTAGACAGCAGATCCTGACCCGGCAC
TTCGCCCAGCAGCAGCCAATCACGGCCCGCTTCGGTCACCACATCCAGCACCGCCGCACACGGAACACCG
GTGGTGGCCAGCCAGCTCAGACGCGCCGCTTCATCCTGCAGCTCGTTCAGCGCACCGCTCAGATCGGTTT
TCACAAACAGCACCGGACGACCCTGCGCGCTCAGACGAAACACCGCCGCATCAGAGCAGCCAATGGTCTG
CTGCGCCCAATCATAGCCAAACAGACGTTCCACCCACGCTGCCGGGCTACCCGCATGCAGGCCATCCTGT
TCAATCATACTCTTCCTTTTTCAATATTATTGAAGCATTTATCAGGGTTATTGTCTCATGAGCGGATACA
TATTTGAATGTATTTAGAAAAATAAACAAATAGGGGTTCCGCGCACATTTCCCCGAAAAGTGCCACCTAA
ATTGTAAGCGTTAATATTTTGTTAAAATTCGCGTTAAATTTTTGTTAAATCAGCTCATTTTTTAACCAAT
AGGCCGAAATCGGCAAAATCCCTTATAAATCAAAAGAATAGACCGAGATAGGGTTGAGTGGCCGCTACAG
GGCGCTCCCATTCGCCATTCAGGCTGCGCAACTGTTGGGAAGGGCGTTTCGGTGCGGGCCTCTTCGCTAT
TACGCCAGCTGGCGAAAGGGGGATGTGCTGCAAGGCGATTAAGTTGGGTAACGCCAGGGTTTTCCCAGTC
ACGACGTTGTAAAACGACGGCCAGTGAGCGCGACGTAATACGACTCACTATAGGGCGAATTGAAGGAAGG
CCGTCAAGGCCGCATGTTTTAGAGCTAGGCCAACATGAGGATCACCCATGTCTGCAGGGCCTAGCAAGTT
AAAATAAGGCTAGTCCGTTATCAACTTGGCCAACATGAGGATCACCCATGTCTGCAGGGCCAAGTGGCAC
CGAGTCGGTGCTTTTTTTCGGTGCTTTTTTTTCTGCAGTATTTAGCATGCCCCACCCATCTGCAAGGCAT
TCTGGATAGTGTCAAAACAGCCGGAAATCAAGTCCGTTTATCTCAAACTTTAGCATTTTGGGAATAAATG
ATATTTGCTATGCTGGTTAAATTAGATTTTAGTTAAATTTCCTGCTGAAGCTCTAGTACGATAAGCAACT
TGACCTAAGTGTAAAGTTGAGACTTCCTTCAGGTTTATATAGCTTGTGCGCCGCTTGGGTACCTCGGCTG
GGCCTCATGGGCCTTCCTTTCACTGCCCGCTTTCCAGTCGGGAAACCTGTCGTGCCAGCTGCATTAACAT
GGTCATAGCTGTTTCCTTGCGTATTGGGCGCTCTCCGCTTCCTCGCTCACTGACTCGCTGCGCTCGGTCG
TTCGGGTAAAGCCTGGGGTGCCTAATGAGCAAAAGGCCAGCAAAAGGCCAGGAACCGTAAAAAGGCCGCG
TTGCTGGCGTTTTTCCATAGGCTCCGCCCCCCTGACGAGCATCACAAAAATCGACGCTCAAGTCAGAGGT
GGCGAAACCCGACAGGACTATAAAGATACCAGGCGTTTCCCCCTGGAAGCTCCCTCGTGCGCTCTCCTGT
TCCGACCCTGCCGCTTACCGGATACCTGTCCGCCTTTCTCCCTTCGGGAAGCGTGGCGCTTTCTCATAGC
TCACGCTGTAGGTATCTCAGTTCGGTGTAGGTCGTTCGCTCCAAGCTGGGCTGTGTGCACGAACCCCCCG
TTCAGCCCGACCGCTGCGCC
Features (pLannotate 1.2.2; 12 found; start..end, strand, type, name):
    474..1268    -  CDS            NeoR/KanR: aminoglycoside phosphotransferase confers resistance to neomycin, kanamycin, and G418 (Geneticin®)
   1269..1373    -  promoter       AmpR promoter: bla
   1399..1530    -  rep_origin     M13 ori (fragment): M13 bacteriophage origin of replication; arrow indicates direction of (+) strand synthesis
   1551..1707    -  CDS            lacZα (fragment): LacZα fragment of β-galactosidase; lacZ fragment
   1716..1734    +  promoter       T7 promoter: promoter for bacteriophage T7 RNA polymerase
   1783..1801    +  misc_RNA       MS2 stem loop: stem loop that binds the bacteriophage MS2 coat protein
   1812..1848    +  misc_RNA       gRNA scaffold (fragment): guide RNA scaffold for the Streptococcus pyogenes CRISPR/Cas9 system
   1853..1871    +  misc_RNA       MS2 stem loop: stem loop that binds the bacteriophage MS2 coat protein
   1882..1901    +  misc_RNA       gRNA scaffold (fragment): guide RNA scaffold for the Streptococcus pyogenes CRISPR/Cas9 system
   2190..2237    -  CDS            lacI (fragment): lac repressor; lacI; The lac repressor binds to the lac operator to inhibit transcription in E. coli. This inhibition can be relieved by adding lactose or isopropyl-β-D-thiogalactopyranoside (IPTG).
   2274..2314    -  rep_origin     RSF ori (fragment): Plasmids containing the RSF 1030 origin of replication can be propagated in E. coli cells that contain additional plasmids with compatible origins.
   2392..300     -  rep_origin     ori (across the origin): high-copy-number ColE1/pMB1/pBR322/pUC origin of replication
