[The description below was written by a language model from this plasmid's Addgene catalogue record and pLannotate feature annotations shown in this document.]
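Description:
STAGR_SAMScaffold_h7SK is a small (about 2.7 kb) bacterial plasmid that is not an expression vector in its own right. It is a PCR template for string assembly gRNA cloning (STAgR), a one-step method for building vectors that carry several guide RNA cassettes for multiplex CRISPR work. It is propagated in E. coli under kanamycin selection. The feature table shows an aminoglycoside phosphotransferase (NeoR/KanR) gene driven by the bla (AmpR) promoter and a high-copy ColE1/pUC-type origin, although the catalogue lists the copy number as unknown. The annotated fragments of M13 ori, lacZα, lacI and RSF ori, along with a T7 promoter, appear to be leftovers of a standard cloning backbone and have no evident role in the construct's use.

The payload, introduced by Gibson cloning, is the "SAM_h7SK" STAgR insert. The annotation detects two MS2 stem loops interleaved with fragments of the Streptococcus pyogenes Cas9 gRNA scaffold. This pattern fits the SAM (synergistic activation mediator) scaffold, in which MS2 aptamers in the guide RNA recruit MS2 coat protein fusions, typically transcriptional activators, to a dCas9-bound target. The catalogue names the promoter as h7SK, a human RNA polymerase III promoter used to drive small RNAs. It is not annotated in the feature table, but presumably lies in the unannotated stretch downstream of the scaffold.

In a STAgR reaction, a scaffold-then-promoter unit of this kind is amplified with primers that carry the desired targeting sequences in their overhangs. Each resulting fragment ends one gRNA and begins the next, so fragments can be strung together by Gibson assembly into a multi-gRNA array. This template would serve activation-type (SAM) guides expressed from 7SK.
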