Addgene plasmid #102846: STAGR_SAMScaffold_h7SK
Purpose: Can be used as PCR template for a STAgR reaction
Depositing lab: Stefan Stricker. Depositing organization: Ludwig-Maximilians-Universitaet Muenchen (LMU). Publication: One step generation of customizable gRNA vectors for multiplex CRISPR approaches through string assembly gRNA cloning (STAgR). Breunig CT, Durovic T, Neuner AM, Baumann V, Wiesbeck MF, Koferle A, Gotz M, Ninkovic J, Stricker SH. PLoS One. 2018 Apr 27;13(4):e0196015. doi: 10.1371/journal.pone.0196015. eCollection 2018. PubMed 29702666.
Backbone
  Vector backbone: PCR Template for STAgR Reactions
  Backbone manufacturer: Stricker Lab
  Vector type: PCR Template for STAgR Inserts
Growth in bacteria
  Bacterial resistance: Kanamycin, 50 μg/mL
  Growth temperature: 37°C
  Growth strain: DH5alpha
  Copy number: Unknown
Gene/Insert
  Gene/Insert name: STAgR Insert SAM_h7SK
  Promoter: H7SK
  Cloning method: Gibson Cloning
  Sequencing primers: 5′ ACTGGATCCGGTACCAAGG; 3′ TTACGGTTCCTGGCCTTTTG
Terms and licenses: Academic/Nonprofit Terms; Industry Terms: Not Available to Industry
How to cite: STAGR_SAMScaffold_h7SK was a gift from Stefan Stricker (Addgene plasmid # 102846 ; http://n2t.net/addgene:102846 ; RRID:Addgene_102846)
