>Addgene plasmid #102846 | STAGR_SAMScaffold_h7SK | depositor partial sequence | sequence record 197808 | STAgR Template
GTTTTAGAGCTAGGCCAACATGAGGATCACCCATGTCTGCAGGGCCTAGCAAGTTAAAATAAGGCTAGTC
CGTTATCAACTTGGCCAACATGAGGATCACCCATGTCTGCAGGGCCAAGTGGCACCGAGTCGGTGCTTTT
TTTCGGTGCTTTTTTTTCTGCAGTATTTAGCATGCCCCACCCATCTGCAAGGCATTCTGGATAGTGTCAA
AACAGCCGGAAATCAAGTCCGTTTATCTCAAACTTTAGCATTTTGGGAATAAATGATATTTGCTATGCTG
GTTAAATTAGATTTTAGTTAAATTTCCTGCTGAAGCTCTAGTACGATAAGCAACTTGACCTAAGTGTAAA
GTTGAGACTTCCTTCAGGTTTATATAGCTTGTGCGCCGCTTGGGTACCTCGG
